Addgene plasmid #203695: pcDNA3_ATP10B
Purpose: expresses ATP10B
Depositing lab: Peter Vangheluwe. Publication: Mutated ATP10B increases Parkinson's disease risk by compromising lysosomal glucosylceramide export. Martin S, Smolders S, Van den Haute C, Heeman B, van Veen S, Crosiers D, Beletchi I, Verstraeten A, Gossye H, Gelders G, Pals P, Hamouda NN, Engelborghs S, Martin JJ, Eggermont J, De Deyn PP, Cras P, Baekelandt V, Vangheluwe P, Van Broeckhoven C. Acta Neuropathol. 2020 Jun;139(6):1001-1024. doi: 10.1007/s00401-020-02145-7. Epub 2020 Mar 14. PubMed 32172343.
Backbone
  Vector backbone: pcDNA3
  Vector type: Mammalian Expression
  Selectable markers: Neomycin (select with G418)
Growth in bacteria
  Bacterial resistance: Ampicillin, 100 μg/mL
  Growth temperature: 37°C
  Growth strain: DH5alpha
  Copy number: Unknown
Gene/Insert
  Gene/Insert name: ATP10B
  Species: H. sapiens (human)
  Entrez Gene: ATP10B (a.k.a. ATPVB)
Terms and licenses: Academic/Nonprofit Terms; Industry Terms: Not Available to Industry
Depositor comments: This plasmid was also used in Wouters and Beletchi et al. 2023 bioRxiv https://doi.org/10.1101/2023.06.01.543059.
How to cite: pcDNA3_ATP10B was a gift from Peter Vangheluwe (Addgene plasmid # 203695 ; http://n2t.net/addgene:203695 ; RRID:Addgene_203695)
