[The description below was written by a language model from this plasmid's Addgene catalogue record and pLannotate feature annotations shown in this document.]
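Description:
pcDNA3_ATP10B is a mammalian expression plasmid of about 10 kb, built on the pcDNA3 backbone and carrying the human ATP10B coding sequence. It is propagated in E. coli through a high-copy ColE1/pUC-type origin with ampicillin selection (β-lactamase under its own promoter). An f1 origin is also present, a standard element that allows single-stranded DNA production. For selection in mammalian cells, a neomycin phosphotransferase gene is driven by the SV40 enhancer/early promoter and terminated by an SV40 polyadenylation signal, so stable transfectants can be selected with G418.

The expression cassette consists of the human cytomegalovirus immediate-early enhancer and promoter, the ATP10B open reading frame, and the bovine growth hormone polyadenylation signal. The insert is flanked by attB1 and attB2 sites, which suggests that it was introduced by Gateway recombination cloning, although the record does not describe the cloning route. T7 and SP6 phage promoters lie on either side of the insert, as is usual for pcDNA3, and can serve for in vitro transcription or as sequencing primer sites. No epitope tag or fluorescent reporter is annotated, so the protein appears to be expressed untagged. Several small fragment annotations (a truncated HIV-1 LTR, ble, lacI, bom and a partial SV40 promoter) are probably backbone remnants or short sequence matches rather than functional parts.

ATP10B encodes the catalytic subunit of a P4-ATPase flippase that moves glucosylceramide across the lysosomal membrane and helps maintain lysosomal integrity in neurons. The plasmid is intended for overexpressing ATP10B in cultured mammalian cells, and the associated work examined how ATP10B mutations affect lysosomal glucosylceramide export and Parkinson's disease risk.
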