Features (pLannotate 1.2.2; 23 found; start..end, strand, type, name):
     28..80      -  misc_feature   bom (fragment): basis of mobility region from pBR322
    235..614     +  enhancer       CMV enhancer: human cytomegalovirus immediate early enhancer
    615..818     +  promoter       CMV promoter: human cytomegalovirus (CMV) immediate early promoter
    814..847     +  LTR            5' LTR (truncated) (fragment): truncated 5' long terminal repeat (LTR) from HIV-1
    863..881     +  promoter       T7 promoter: promoter for bacteriophage T7 RNA polymerase
   1063..1087    +  protein_bind   attB1: mutant version of attB; recombination site for the Gateway® BP reaction BP Clonase™
   1105..5487    +  CDS            ATP10B: AT10B_HUMAN - Also known as ATPVB, KIAA0715. Experimental evidence at protein level: Swiss-Prot protein existence level 1. Catalytic component of a P4-ATPase flippase complex, which catalyzes the hydrolysis of ATP coupled to the transport of glucosylceramide (GlcCer) from the outer to the inner leaflet of lysosome membranes. Plays an important role in the maintenance of lysosome membrane integrity and function in cortical neurons. From Homo sapiens (Human).
   5507..5531    -  protein_bind   attB2: mutant version of attB; recombination site for the Gateway® BP reaction BP Clonase™
   5539..5557    -  promoter       SP6 promoter: promoter for bacteriophage SP6 RNA polymerase
   5583..5807    +  polyA_signal   bGH poly(A) signal: bovine growth hormone polyadenylation signal
   5811..5832    +  promoter       SV40 promoter (fragment): SV40 enhancer and early promoter
   5853..6281    +  rep_origin     f1 ori (sequence partly withheld): f1 bacteriophage origin of replication; arrow indicates direction of (+) strand synthesis
   6295..6624    +  promoter       SV40 promoter: SV40 enhancer and early promoter
   6691..7482    +  CDS            neo: KKA2_KLEPN - Also known as kan, nptII. Experimental evidence at protein level: Swiss-Prot protein existence level 1. Resistance to kanamycin, neomycin, paromomycin, ribostamycin, butirosin and gentamicin B. From Klebsiella pneumoniae.
   7506..7664    +  CDS            ble (fragment): BLE_KLEPN - Experimental evidence at protein level: Swiss-Prot protein existence level 1. Binding protein with a strong affinity to the bleomycin family of antibiotics. Binds to CL990; an antimitotic-antibiotic compound. From Klebsiella pneumoniae.
   7659..7780    +  polyA_signal   SV40 poly(A) signal: SV40 polyadenylation signal
   7853..7869    -  protein_bind   lac operator: The lac repressor binds to the lac operator to inhibit transcription in E. coli. This inhibition can be relieved by adding lactose or isopropyl-β-D-thiogalactopyranoside (IPTG). lac repressor encoded by lacI
   7877..7907    -  promoter       lac promoter: promoter for the E. coli lac operon
   7922..7943    -  protein_bind   CAP binding site: CAP binding activates transcription in the presence of cAMP. E. coli catabolite activator protein
   7956..8048    -  CDS            lacI (fragment): lac repressor; lacI; The lac repressor binds to the lac operator to inhibit transcription in E. coli. This inhibition can be relieved by adding lactose or isopropyl-β-D-thiogalactopyranoside (IPTG).
   8231..8819    -  rep_origin     ori: high-copy-number ColE1/pMB1/pBR322/pUC origin of replication
   8990..9850    -  CDS            AmpR: β-lactamase; bla; confers resistance to ampicillin, carbenicillin, and related antibiotics
   9851..9955    -  promoter       AmpR promoter: bla
>Addgene plasmid #203695 | pcDNA3_ATP10B | addgene full sequence | sequence record 413374 | Addgene NGS Result
GACGGATCGGGAGATCTCCCGATCCCCTATGGTGCACTCTCAGTACAATCTGCTCTGATGCCGCATAGTT
AAGCCAGTATCTGCTCCCTGCTTGTGTGTTGGAGGTCGCTGAGTAGTGCGCGAGCAAAATTTAAGCTACA
ACAAGGCAAGGCTTGACCGACAATTGCATGAAGAATCTGCTTAGGGTTAGGCGTTTTGCGCTGCTTCGCG
ATGTACGGGCCAGATATACGCGTTGACATTGATTATTGACTAGTTATTAATAGTAATCAATTACGGGGTC
ATTAGTTCATAGCCCATATATGGAGTTCCGCGTTACATAACTTACGGTAAATGGCCCGCCTGGCTGACCG
CCCAACGACCCCCGCCCATTGACGTCAATAATGACGTATGTTCCCATAGTAACGCCAATAGGGACTTTCC
ATTGACGTCAATGGGTGGAGTATTTACGGTAAACTGCCCACTTGGCAGTACATCAAGTGTATCATATGCC
AAGTACGCCCCCTATTGACGTCAATGACGGTAAATGGCCCGCCTGGCATTATGCCCAGTACATGACCTTA
TGGGACTTTCCTACTTGGCAGTACATCTACGTATTAGTCATCGCTATTACCATGGTGATGCGGTTTTGGC
AGTACATCAATGGGCGTGGATAGCGGTTTGACTCACGGGGATTTCCAAGTCTCCACCCCATTGACGTCAA
TGGGAGTTTGTTTTGGCACCAAAATCAACGGGACTTTCCAAAATGTCGTAACAACTCCGCCCCATTGACG
CAAATGGGCGGTAGGCGTGTACGGTGGGAGGTCTATATAAGCAGAGCTCTCTGGCTAACTAGAGAACCCA
CTGCTTACTGGCTTATCGAAATTAATACGACTCACTATAGGGAGACCCAAGCTTGGTACCCCGGGGAATT
CGGCAGATCCCGAGGTCCGACAGCGCCCGGCCCAGATCCCCACGCCTGCCAGGAGCAAGCCGAGAGCCAG
CCGGCCGGCGCACTCCGACTCCGAGCAGTCTCTGTCCTTCGACCCGAGCCCCGCGCCCTTTCCGGGACCC
CTGCCCCATCAAACAAGTTTGTACAAAAAAGCAGGCTTGAAGGAATTCGGTACCATGGCCCTCTCAGTGG
ACTCATCGTGGCATCGGTGGCAGTGGAGAGTCAGAGATGGCTTCCCCCATTGTCCATCGGAAACCACACC
GCTGCTCTCTCCAGAGAAAGGGAGACAGAGCTACAACTTGACACAGCAGCGGGTCGTGTTCCCCAACAAC
AGCATATTCCATCAAGATTGGGAAGAGGTCTCCAGGAGATACCCTGGCAACAGAACCTGCACAACCAAAT
ACACCCTCTTCACCTTCCTGCCCCGGAATCTCTTTGAGCAATTTCATAGATGGGCTAACCTCTATTTCCT
GTTCCTGGTGATTTTGAACTGGATGCCCTCCATGGAAGTCTTCCACAGAGAAATCACCATGTTACCATTG
GCCATTGTCCTGTTCGTCATCATGATCAAGGATGGCATGGAGGACTTCAAGAGACACCGCTTTGATAAAG
CAATAAACTGCTCCAACATTCGAATTTATGAAAGAAAAGAGCAGACCTATGTGCAGAAGTGCTGGAAGGA
TGTGCGCGTGGGAGACTTCATCCAAATGAAATGCAATGAGATTGTCCCAGCAGACATACTCCTCCTTTTT
TCCTCTGACCCCAATGGGATATGCCATCTGGAAACTGCCAGCTTGGATGGAGAGACAAACCTCAAGCAAA
GATGTGTCGTGAAGGGCTTCTCACAGCAGGAGGTACAGTTCGAACCAGAGCTTTTCCACAATACCATCGT
GTGTGAGAAACCCAACAACCACCTCAACAAATTTAAGGGTTATATGGAGCATCCTGACCAGACCAGGACT
GGCTTTGGCTGTGAGAGTCTTCTGCTTCGAGGCTGCACCATCAGAAACACCGAGATGGCTGTTGGCATTG
TCATCTATGCAGGCCATGAGACGAAAGCCATGCTGAACAACAGTGGCCCCCGGTACAAACGCAGCAAGAT
TGAGCGGCGCATGAATATAGACATCTTCTTCTGCATTGGGATCCTCATCCTCATGTGCCTTATTGGAGCT
GTAGGTCACAGCATCTGGAATGGGACCTTTGAAGAACACCCTCCCTTCGATGTGCCAGATGCCAATGGCA
GCTTCCTTCCCAGTGCCCTTGGGGGCTTCTACATGTTCCTCACAATGATCATCCTGCTCCAGGTGCTGAT
CCCCATCTCTTTGTATGTCTCCATTGAGCTGGTGAAGCTCGGGCAAGTGTTCTTCTTGAGCAATGACCTT
GACCTGTATGATGAAGAGACCGATTTATCCATTCAATGTCGAGCCCTCAACATCGCAGAGGACTTGGGCC
AGATCCAGTACATCTTCTCCGATAAGACGGGGACCCTGACAGAGAACAAGATGGTGTTCCGACGTTGCAC
CATCATGGGCAGCGAGTATTCTCACCAAGAAAATGCTAAGCGACTGGAGACCCCAAAGGAGCTGGACTCA
GATGGTGAAGAGTGGACCCAATACCAATGCCTGTCCTTCTCGGCTAGATGGGCCCAGGATCCAGCAACTA
TGAGAAGCCAAAAAGGTGCTCAGCCTCTGAGGAGGAGCCAGAGTGCCCGGGTGCCCATCCAGGGCCACTA
CCGGCAAAGGTCTATGGGGCACCGTGAAAGCTCACAGCCTCCTGTGGCCTTCAGCAGCTCCATAGAAAAA
GATGTAACTCCAGATAAAAACCTACTGACCAAGGTTCGAGATGCTGCCCTGTGGTTGGAGACCTTGTCAG
ACAGCAGACCTGCCAAGGCTTCCCTCTCCACCACCTCCTCCATTGCTGATTTCTTCCTTGCCTTAACCAT
CTGCAACTCTGTCATGGTGTCCACAACCACCGAGCCCAGGCAGAGGGTCACCATCAAACCCTCAAGCAAG
GCTCTGGGGACGTCCCTGGAGAAGATTCAGCAGCTCTTCCAGAAGTTGAAGCTATTGAGCCTCAGCCAGT
CATTCTCATCCACTGCACCCTCTGACACAGACCTCGGGGAGAGCTTAGGGGCCAACGTGGCCACCACAGA
CTCGGATGAGAGAGATGATGCATCTGTGTGCAGTGGAGGTGACTCCACTGATGACGGTGGCTACAGGAGC
AGCATGTGGGACCAGGGCGACATCCTGGAGTCTGGGTCAGGCACTTCCTTGGAGGAGGCATTGGAGGCCC
CAGCCACAGACCTGGCCAGGCCTGAGTTCTGTTACGAGGCTGAGAGCCCTGATGAGGCCGCCCTGGTGCA
CGCTGCCCATGCCTACAGCTTCACACTAGTGTCCCGGACACCTGAGCAGGTGACTGTGCGCCTGCCCCAG
GGCACCTGCCTCACCTTCAGCCTCCTCTGCACCCTGGGCTTTGACTCTGTCAGGAAGAGAATGTCTGTGG
TTGTGAGGCACCCACTGACTGGCGAGATTGTTGTCTACACCAAGGGTGCTGACTCGGTCATCATGGACCT
GCTGGAAGACCCAGCCTGCGTACCTGACATTAATATGGAAAAGAAGCTGAGAAAAATCCGAGCCCGGACC
CAAAAGCATCTAGACTTGTATGCAAGAGATGGCCTGCGCACACTATGCATTGCCAAGAAGGTTGTAAGCG
AAGAGGACTTCCGGAGATGGGCCAGTTTCCGGCGTGAGGCTGAGGCATCCCTCGACAACCGAGATGAGCT
TCTCATGGAAACTGCACAGCATCTGGAGAATCAACTCACCTTACTTGGAGCCACTGGGATCGAAGACCGG
CTGCAGGAAGGAGTTCCAGATACGATTGCCACTCTGCGGGAGGCTGGGATCCAGCTCTGGGTCCTGACTG
GAGATAAGCAGGAGACAGCGGTCAACATTGCCCATTCCTGCAGACTGTTAAATCAGACCGACACTGTTTA
TACCATCAATACAGAGAATCAGGAGACCTGTGAATCCATCCTCAATTGTGCATTGGAAGAGCTAAAGCAA
TTTCGTGAACTACAGAAGCCAGACCGCAAGCTCTTTGGATTCCGCTTACCTTCCAAGACACCATCCATCA
CCTCAGAAGCTGTGGTTCCAGAAGCTGGATTGGTCATCGATGGGAAGACATTGAATGCCATCTTCCAGGG
AAAGCTAGAGAAGAAGTTTCTGGAATTGACCCAGTATTGTCGGTCCGTCCTGTGCTGCCGCTCCACGCCA
CTCCAGAAGAGTATGATAGTCAAGCTGGTGCGAGACAAGTTGCGCGTCATGACCCTTTCCATAGGTGATG
GAGCAAATGATGTAAGCATGATTCAAGCTGCTGATATTGGAATTGGAATATCTGGACAGGAAGGCATGCA
GGCTGTCATGTCCAGCGACTTTGCCATCACCCGCTTTAAGCATCTCAAGAAGTTGCTGCTCGTGCATGGC
CACTGGTGTTACTCGCGCCTGGCCAGGATGGTGGTGTACTACCTCTACAAGAACGTGTGCTACGTCAACC
TGCTCTTCTGGTATCAGTTCTTCTGTGGTTTCTCCAGCTCCACCATGATTGATTACTGGCAGATGATATT
CTTCAATCTCTTCTTTACCTCCTTGCCTCCTCTTGTCTTTGGAGTCCTTGACAAAGACATCTCTGCAGAA
ACACTCCTGGCATTGCCTGAGCTATACAAGAGTGGCCAGAACTCTGAGTGCTATAACCTGTCGACTTTCT
GGATTTCTATGGTGGATGCATTCTACCAGAGCCTCATCTGTTTCTTTATCCCTTACCTGGCCTATAAGGG
CTCTGATATAGATGTCTTTACCTTTGGGACACCAATCAACACCATCTCCCTCACCACAATCCTTTTGCAC
CAGGCAATGGAAATGAAGACATGGACCATTTTCCACGGAGTCGTGCTCCTCGGCAGCTTCCTGATGTACT
TTCTGGTATCCCTCCTGTACAATGCCACCTGCGTCATCTGCAACAGCCCCACCAATCCCTATTGGGTGAT
GGAAGGCCAGCTCTCAAACCCCACTTTCTACCTCGTCTGCTTTCTCACACCAGTTGTTGCTCTTCTCCCA
AGATACTTTTTCCTGTCTCTGCAAGGAACTTGTGGGAAGTCTCTAATCTCAAAAGCTCAGAAAATTGACA
AACTCCCCCCAGACAAAAGAAACCTGGAAATCCAGAGTTGGAGAAGCAGACAGAGGCCTGCCCCTGTCCC
CGAAGTGGCTCGACCAACTCACCACCCAGTGTCATCTATCACAGGACAGGACTTCAGTGCCAGCACCCCA
AAGAGCTCTAACCCTCCCAAGAGGAAGCATGTGGAAGAGTCAGTACTCCACGAACAGAGATGTGGCACGG
AGTGCATGAGGGATGACTCATGCTCAGGGGACTCCTCAGCTCAACTCTCATCCGGGGAGCACCTGCTGGG
ACCTAACAGGATAATGGCCTACTCAAGAGGACAGACTGATATGTGCCGGTGCTCAAAGAGGAGCAGCCAT
CGCCGATCCCAGAGTTCACTGACCATATAGCTCGAGTGCGGCCGCAACCCAGCTTTCTTGTACAAAGTGG
TTCGATATTCTATAGTGTCACCTAAATGCTAGAGCTCGCTGATCAGCCTCGACTGTGCCTTCTAGTTGCC
AGCCATCTGTTGTTTGCCCCTCCCCCGTGCCTTCCTTGACCCTGGAAGGTGCCACTCCCACTGTCCTTTC
CTAATAAAATGAGGAAATTGCATCGCATTGTCTGAGTAGGTGTCATTCTATTCTGGGGGGTGGGGTGGGG
CAGGACAGCAAGGGGGAGGATTGGGAAGACAATAGCAGGCATGCTGGGGATGCGGTGGGCTCTATGGCTT
CTGAGGCGGAAAGAACCAGCTGGGGCTCTAGGGGGTATCCCC
[124 nt withheld, positions 5853-5976]
C
[91 nt withheld, positions 5978-6068]
A
[49 nt withheld, positions 6070-6118]
CCTTTGACGTTGGAGTCCACGTTCTTT
[37 nt withheld, positions 6146-6182]
ACCCTATCTCGGTCTATTCTTTTGATTTATAAGGGATTTTGCCGATTTCGGCCTATTGGTTAAAAAATGA
GCTGATTTAACAAAAATTTAACGCGAATTAATTCTGTGGAATGTGTGTCAGTTAGGGTGTGGAAAGTCCC
CAGGCTCCCCAGCAGGCAGAAGTATGCAAAGCATGCATCTCAATTAGTCAGCAACCAGGTGTGGAAAGTC
CCCAGGCTCCCCAGCAGGCAGAAGTATGCAAAGCATGCATCTCAATTAGTCAGCAACCATAGTCCCGCCC
CTAACTCCGCCCATCCCGCCCCTAACTCCGCCCAGTTCCGCCCATTCTCCGCCCCATGGCTGACTAATTT
TTTTTATTTATGCAGAGGCCGAGGCCGCCTCTGCCTCTGAGCTATTCCAGAAGTAGTGAGGAGGCTTTTT
TGGAGGCCTAGGCTTTTGCAAAAAGCTCCCGGGAGCTTGTATATCCATTTTCGGATCTGATCAAGAGACA
GGATGAGGATCGTTTCGCATGATTGAACAAGATGGATTGCACGCAGGTTCTCCGGCCGCTTGGGTGGAGA
GGCTATTCGGCTATGACTGGGCACAACAGACAATCGGCTGCTCTGATGCCGCCGTGTTCCGGCTGTCAGC
GCAGGGGCGCCCGGTTCTTTTTGTCAAGACCGACCTGTCCGGTGCCCTGAATGAACTGCAGGACGAGGCA
GCGCGGCTATCGTGGCTGGCCACGACGGGCGTTCCTTGCGCAGCTGTGCTCGACGTTGTCACTGAAGCGG
GAAGGGACTGGCTGCTATTGGGCGAAGTGCCGGGGCAGGATCTCCTGTCATCTCACCTTGCTCCTGCCGA
GAAAGTATCCATCATGGCTGATGCAATGCGGCGGCTGCATACGCTTGATCCGGCTACCTGCCCATTCGAC
CACCAAGCGAAACATCGCATCGAGCGAGCACGTACTCGGATGGAAGCCGGTCTTGTCGATCAGGATGATC
TGGACGAAGAGCATCAGGGGCTCGCGCCAGCCGAACTGTTCGCCAGGCTCAAGGCGCGCATGCCCGACGG
CGAGGATCTCGTCGTGACCCATGGCGATGCCTGCTTGCCGAATATCATGGTGGAAAATGGCCGCTTTTCT
GGATTCATCGACTGTGGCCGGCTGGGTGTGGCGGACCGCTATCAGGACATAGCGTTGGCTACCCGTGATA
TTGCTGAAGAGCTTGGCGGCGAATGGGCTGACCGCTTCCTCGTGCTTTACGGTATCGCCGCTCCCGATTC
GCAGCGCATCGCCTTCTATCGCCTTCTTGACGAGTTCTTCTGAGCGGGACTCTGGGGTTCGAAATGACCG
ACCAAGCGACGCCCAACCTGCCATCACGAGATTTCGATTCCACCGCCGCCTTCTATGAAAGGTTGGGCTT
CGGAATCGTTTTCCGGGACGCCGGCTGGATGATCCTCCAGCGCGGGGATCTCATGCTGGAGTTCTTCGCC
CACCCCAACTTGTTTATTGCAGCTTATAATGGTTACAAATAAAGCAATAGCATCACAAATTTCACAAATA
AAGCATTTTTTTCACTGCATTCTAGTTGTGGTTTGTCCAAACTCATCAATGTATCTTATCATGTCTGTAT
ACCGTCGACCTCTAGCTAGAGCTTGGCGTAATCATGGTCATAGCTGTTTCCTGTGTGAAATTGTTATCCG
CTCACAATTCCACACAACATACGAGCCGGAAGCATAAAGTGTAAAGCCTGGGGTGCCTAATGAGTGAGCT
AACTCACATTAATTGCGTTGCGCTCACTGCCCGCTTTCCAGTCGGGAAACCTGTCGTGCCAGCTGCATTA
ATGAATCGGCCAACGCGCGGGGAGAGGCGGTTTGCGTATTGGGCGCTCTTCCGCTTCCTCGCTCACTGAC
TCGCTGCGCTCGGTCGTTCGGCTGCGGCGAGCGGTATCAGCTCACTCAAAGGCGGTAATACGGTTATCCA
CAGAATCAGGGGATAACGCAGGAAAGAACATGTGAGCAAAAGGCCAGCAAAAGGCCAGGAACCGTAAAAA
GGCCGCGTTGCTGGCGTTTTTCCATAGGCTCCGCCCCCCTGACGAGCATCACAAAAATCGACGCTCAAGT
CAGAGGTGGCGAAACCCGACAGGACTATAAAGATACCAGGCGTTTCCCCCTGGAAGCTCCCTCGTGCGCT
CTCCTGTTCCGACCCTGCCGCTTACCGGATACCTGTCCGCCTTTCTCCCTTCGGGAAGCGTGGCGCTTTC
TCATAGCTCACGCTGTAGGTATCTCAGTTCGGTGTAGGTCGTTCGCTCCAAGCTGGGCTGTGTGCACGAA
CCCCCCGTTCAGCCCGACCGCTGCGCCTTATCCGGTAACTATCGTCTTGAGTCCAACCCGGTAAGACACG
ACTTATCGCCACTGGCAGCAGCCACTGGTAACAGGATTAGCAGAGCGAGGTATGTAGGCGGTGCTACAGA
GTTCTTGAAGTGGTGGCCTAACTACGGCTACACTAGAAGAACAGTATTTGGTATCTGCGCTCTGCTGAAG
CCAGTTACCTTCGGAAAAAGAGTTGGTAGCTCTTGATCCGGCAAACAAACCACCGCTGGTAGCGGTGGTT
TTTTTGTTTGCAAGCAGCAGATTACGCGCAGAAAAAAAGGATCTCAAGAAGATCCTTTGATCTTTTCTAC
GGGGTCTGACGCTCAGTGGAACGAAAACTCACGTTAAGGGATTTTGGTCATGAGATTATCAAAAAGGATC
TTCACCTAGATCCTTTTAAATTAAAAATGAAGTTTTAAATCAATCTAAAGTATATATGAGTAAACTTGGT
CTGACAGTTACCAATGCTTAATCAGTGAGGCACCTATCTCAGCGATCTGTCTATTTCGTTCATCCATAGT
TGCCTGACTCCCCGTCGTGTAGATAACTACGATACGGGAGGGCTTACCATCTGGCCCCAGTGCTGCAATG
ATACCGCGAGACCCACGCTCACCGGCTCCAGATTTATCAGCAATAAACCAGCCAGCCGGAAGGGCCGAGC
GCAGAAGTGGTCCTGCAACTTTATCCGCCTCCATCCAGTCTATTAATTGTTGCCGGGAAGCTAGAGTAAG
TAGTTCGCCAGTTAATAGTTTGCGCAACGTTGTTGCCATTGCTACAGGCATCGTGGTGTCACGCTCGTCG
TTTGGTATGGCTTCATTCAGCTCCGGTTCCCAACGATCAAGGCGAGTTACATGATCCCCCATGTTGTGCA
AAAAAGCGGTTAGCTCCTTCGGTCCTCCGATCGTTGTCAGAAGTAAGTTGGCCGCAGTGTTATCACTCAT
GGTTATGGCAGCACTGCATAATTCTCTTACTGTCATGCCATCCGTAAGATGCTTTTCTGTGACTGGTGAG
TACTCAACCAAGTCATTCTGAGAATAGTGTATGCGGCGACCGAGTTGCTCTTGCCCGGCGTCAATACGGG
ATAATACCGCGCCACATAGCAGAACTTTAAAAGTGCTCATCATTGGAAAACGTTCTTCGGGGCGAAAACT
CTCAAGGATCTTACCGCTGTTGAGATCCAGTTCGATGTAACCCACTCGTGCACCCAACTGATCTTCAGCA
TCTTTTACTTTCACCAGCGTTTCTGGGTGAGCAAAAACAGGAAGGCAAAATGCCGCAAAAAAGGGAATAA
GGGCGACACGGAAATGTTGAATACTCATACTCTTCCTTTTTCAATATTATTGAAGCATTTATCAGGGTTA
TTGTCTCATGAGCGGATACATATTTGAATGTATTTAGAAAAATAAACAAATAGGGGTTCCGCGCACATTT
CCCCGAAAAGTGCCACCTGACGTC
